Addgene plasmid #240770: SAGA021
Purpose: Plasmid contains the triple selection cassette gfp - tetARK2- CmTrunc that allows for in vivo recombineering in E.coli.
Depositing lab: Morten Norholm. Depositing organization: Danmarks Tekniske Universitet. Publication: Simple and robust in vivo engineering of plasmid DNA at any copy number in Escherichia coli. Sepulchro AGV, Kozlowski HCJ, Norholm MHH. Commun Biol. 2025 Jun 17;8(1):933. doi: 10.1038/s42003-025-08361-9. PubMed 40527904.
Backbone
  Vector backbone: pSEVAx21
  Vector type: Synthetic Biology
Growth in bacteria
  Bacterial resistance: Tetracycline, 10 μg/mL
  Growth temperature: 37°C
  Growth strain: DH5alpha
  Copy number: Low Copy
Gene/Insert
  Gene/Insert name: SAGA RK2 Ptrc BCD_low - gfp - tetARK2- CmTrunc
  Species: Unspecified
  Mutation: Mutation on translation initiation region of tetA
  Cloning method: Other
Terms and licenses: Academic/Nonprofit Terms; Industry Terms: Not Available to Industry
How to cite: SAGA021 was a gift from Morten Norholm (Addgene plasmid # 240770 ; http://n2t.net/addgene:240770 ; RRID:Addgene_240770)
