[The description below was written by a language model from this plasmid's Addgene catalogue record and pLannotate feature annotations shown in this document.]
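Description:
SAGA021 is a low-copy synthetic-biology plasmid built on a pSEVAx21 backbone for use in Escherichia coli, where it is selected with tetracycline. Replication relies on the broad-host-range RK2/incP system: the annotated oriV origin together with the trfA gene, whose product binds and activates oriV. An incP oriT is also present, which in principle allows conjugative mobilisation by a helper system. The 7.4 kb sequence additionally carries short annotated fragments of a Tn5 transposase, a CloDF13 origin and a lambda cos site near the replication module. These appear to be partial sequence matches or backbone remnants rather than functional elements, and the record assigns them no role.

The payload is the "SAGA" triple selection cassette, gfp–tetA(RK2)–CmTrunc. A trc promoter with a lac operator, regulated by a plasmid-encoded lacI repressor and so inducible with IPTG, drives a folding reporter GFP. The insert name indicates that GFP translation uses a low-strength bicistronic design (BCD) element. rrnB T1 and T7 terminators follow GFP. Next comes the tetracycline efflux gene tetA behind a trc promoter fragment, and the record notes a mutation in its translation initiation region. Downstream, in the opposite orientation, a cat promoter drives a truncated chloramphenicol acetyltransferase gene. Being incomplete, this gene would not be expected to confer resistance as it stands, although the record does not explain how the truncation is exploited.

According to the depositor, the cassette enables in vivo recombineering of plasmid DNA in E. coli. The fluorescent reporter and the resistance genes provide screenable and selectable readouts for recombination events. This RK2 version represents the low-copy case in a method intended to work at any plasmid copy number.
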