Features (pLannotate 1.2.2; 21 found; start..end, strand, type, name):
     18..1100    -  CDS            lacI: lac repressor; lacI; The lac repressor binds to the lac operator to inhibit transcription in E. coli. This inhibition can be relieved by adding lactose or isopropyl-β-D-thiogalactopyranoside (IPTG).
   1101..1178    -  promoter       lacI promoter: lacI
   1209..1238    +  promoter       trc promoter: strong E. coli promoter; hybrid between the trp and lac UV5 promoters
   1238..1262    +  protein_bind   lac operator: The lac repressor binds to the lac operator to inhibit transcription in E. coli. This inhibition can be relieved by adding lactose or isopropyl-β-D-thiogalactopyranoside (IPTG). lac repressor encoded by lacI
   1345..2058    +  CDS            Folding Reporter GFP: Folding Reporter GFP is a basic (constitutively fluorescent) green fluorescent protein published in 1999, derived from Aequorea victoria.
   2128..2174    +  terminator     rrnB T1 terminator: transcription terminator T1 from the E. coli rrnB gene
   2189..2230    +  CDS            SET1 (fragment): solubility-enhancement tag derived from T7 phage gene 10B
   2238..2285    +  terminator     T7 terminator: transcription terminator for bacteriophage T7 RNA polymerase
   2327..2350    +  promoter       trc promoter (fragment): strong E. coli promoter; hybrid between the trp and lac UV5 promoters
   2389..3579    +  CDS            TcR: tetracycline efflux protein; tet; confers resistance to tetracycline
   3590..3629    -  terminator     bacterial terminator (fragment): putative bacterial transcription terminator
   3634..4260    -  CDS            CmR (fragment): chloramphenicol acetyltransferase; cat; confers resistance to chloramphenicol
   4261..4363    -  promoter       cat promoter: promoter of the E. coli cat gene encoding chloramphenicol acetyltransferase
   4421..4515    -  terminator     lambda t0 terminator: transcription terminator from phage lambda
   4661..4769    +  oriT           oriT: incP origin of transfer
   4830..5978    -  CDS            trfA: trans-acting replication protein that binds to and activates oriV
   6030..6311    -  CDS            tnpA (fragment): TN5P_ECOLX - Also known as tnp. Experimental evidence at protein level: Swiss-Prot protein existence level 1. Mediates transposition of transposon Tn5 by a 'cut and paste' mechanism. First, the monomeric transposase binds the 19 bp inverted DNA repeats flanking the transposon. Then, dimerization of the DNA- bound transposase creates a synaptic DNA complex. After nicking of the first DNA strand, excision of the transposon proceeds through a series of intermediates. The transposase then mediates the insertion of the transposon at a new site by strand transfer. The activity of the wild- type tran
   6371..6902    -  rep_origin     oriV: incP origin of replication
   6958..6993    -  rep_origin     CloDF13 ori (fragment): Plasmids containing the CloDF13 (CDF) origin of replication can be propagated in E. coli cells that contain additional plasmids with compatible origins.
   7015..7282    +  misc_feature   cos (fragment): lambda cos site; allows packaging into phage lambda particles
   7305..7391    -  terminator     rrnB T1 terminator: Escherichia coli rrnB; transcription terminator T1 from the E. coli rrnB gene
>Addgene plasmid #240770 | SAGA021 | addgene full sequence | sequence record 483997 | Addgene NGS Result
TTAATTAAGCGTTGCGCTCACTGCCCGCTTTCCAGTCGGGAAACCTGTCGTGCCAGCTGCATTAATGAAT
CGGCCAACGCGCGGGGAGAGGCGGTTTGCGTATTGGGCGCCAGGGTGGTTTTTCTTTTCACCAGTGAGAC
GGGCAACAGCTGATTGCCCTTCACCGCCTGGCCCTGAGAGAGTTGCAGCAAGCGGTCCACGCTGGTTTGC
CCCAGCAGGCGAAAATCCTGTTTGATGGTGGTTAACGGCGGGATATAACATGAGCTGTCTTCGGTATCGT
CGTATCCCACTACCGAGATGTCCGCACCAACGCGCAGCCCGGACTCGGTAATGGCGCGCATTGCGCCCAG
CGCCATCTGATCGTTGGCAACCAGCATCGCAGTGGGAACGATGCCCTCATTCAGCATTTGCATGGTTTGT
TGAAAACCGGACATGGCACTCCAGTCGCCTTCCCGTTCCGCTATCGGCTGAATTTGATTGCGAGTGAGAT
ATTTATGCCAGCCAGCCAGACGCAGACGCGCCGAGACAGAACTTAATGGGCCCGCTAACAGCGCGATTTG
CTGGTGACCCAATGCGACCAGATGCTCCACGCCCAGTCGCGTACCGTCTTCATGGGAGAAAATAATACTG
TTGATGGGTGTCTGGTCAGAGACATCAAGAAATAACGCCGGAACATTAGTGCAGGCAGCTTCCACAGCAA
TGGCATCCTGGTCATCCAGCGGATAGTTAATGATCAGCCCACTGACGCGTTGCGCGAGAAGATTGTGCAC
CGCCGCTTTACAGGCTTCGACGCCGCTTCGTTCTACCATCGACACCACCACGCTGGCACCCAGTTGATCG
GCGCGAGATTTAATCGCCGCGACAATTTGCGACGGCGCGTGCAGGGCCAGACTGGAGGTGGCAACGCCAA
TCAGCAACGACTGTTTGCCCGCCAGTTGTTGTGCCACGCGGTTGGGAATGTAATTCAGCTCCGCCATCGC
CGCTTCCACTTTTTCCCGCGTTTTCGCAGAAACGTGGCTGGCCTGGTTCACCACGCGGGAAACGGTCTGA
TAAGAGACACCGGCATACTCTGCGACATCGTATAACGTTACTGGTTTCACATTCACCACCCTGAATTGAC
TCTCTTCCGGGCGCTATCATGCCATACCGCGAAAGGTTTTGCGCCATTCGATGGTGTCGGATCGAGATCG
ATCTCGATCCCGCGAAATTTGACAATTAATCATCCGGCTCGTATAATGGAATTGTGAGCGGATAACAATT
CCTACTAGAGATTAAAGAGGAGAAAGGGGGGATGAAGGCTATTTTCGTACTGAAACATCTTAATCATGCT
AAGGAGGTTTTCTAATGAGCAAAGGAGAAGAACTTTTCACTGGAGTTGTGCCAATTCTTGTTGAATTAGA
TGGTGATGTTAATGGGCACAAATTTTCTGTCAGTGGAGAGGGTGAAGGTGATGCTACATACGGAAAACTC
ACCCTTAAATTTATTTGCACTACTGGAAAACTACCTGTTCCATGGCCAACACTTGTCACTACTCTGACCT
ATGGCGTTCAATGCTTTTCCCGTTATCCGGATCACATGAAACGGCATGACTTTTTCAAGAGTGCCATGCC
CGAAGGTTATGTACAGGAACGCACTATATCTTTCAAAGATGACGGGAACTACAAGACGCGTGCTGAAGTC
AAGTTTGAAGGTGATACCCTTGTTAATCGTATCGAGTTAAAGGGTATTGATTTTAAAGAAGATGGAAACA
TTCTCGGACACAAACTAGAGTACAACTATAACTCACACAATGTATACATCACGGCAGACAAACAAAAGAA
TGGAATCAAAGCTAACTTCAAAATTCGCCACAACATTGAAGATGGTTCCGTTCAACTAGCAGACCATTAT
CAACAAAATACTCCAATTGGCGATGGCCCTGTCCTTTTACCAGACAACCATTACCTGTCGACACAATCTG
CCCTTTCGAAAGATCCCAACGAAAAGCGTGACCACATGGTCCTTCTTGAGTTTGTAACTGCTGCTGGGAT
TACACATGGCATGGATGAGCTCTACAAATGATCGACCTAGCATAACCCCGCGGGGCCTCTTCGGGGGTCT
CGCGGGGTTTTTTGCTGAAAGAAGCTTCAAATAAAACGAAAGGCTCAGTCGAAAGACTGGGCCTTTCGTT
TTATCTGTTGTTTGTCGCCAAAGCCCGAAAGGAAGCTGAGTTGGCTGCTGCCACCGCTGAGCAATAACTA
GCATAACCCCTTGGGGCCTCTAAACGGGTCTTGAGGGGTTTTTTGCTGAAAGGAGGAACTATATCCGGAT
AAAAATTTATTTGCTTATTAATCATCCGGCTCGTATAATGTGTGGAGGGCCCAAGTTCACTTAAAAAGGA
GAGCGACGATGAAATCTAACAATGCGCTCATCGTCATCCTCGGCACCGTCACCCTGGATGCTGTAGGCAT
AGGCTTGGTTATGCCGGTACTGCCGGGCCTCTTGCGGGATATCGTCCATTCCGACAGCATCGCCAGTCAC
TATGGCGTGCTGCTAGCGCTATATGCGTTGATGCAATTTCTATGCGCACCCGTTCTCGGAGCACTGTCCG
ACCGCTTTGGCCGCCGCCCAGTCCTGCTCGCTTCGCTACTTGGAGCCACTATCGACTACGCGATCATGGC
GACCACACCCGTCCTGTGGATTCTCTACGCCGGACGCATCGTGGCCGGCATCACCGGCGCCACAGGTGCG
GTTGCTGGCGCCTATATCGCCGACATCACCGATGGGGAAGATCGGGCTCGCCACTTCGGGCTCATGAGCG
CTTGTTTCGGCGTGGGTATGGTGGCAGGCCCCGTGGCCGGGGGACTGTTGGGCGCCATCTCCCTGCACGC
ACCATTCCTTGCGGCGGCGGTGCTCAACGGCCTCAACCTACTACTGGGCTGCTTCCTAATGCAGGAGTCG
CATAAGGGAGAGCGCCGTCCGATGCCCTTGAGAGCCTTCAACCCAGTCAGCTCCTTCCGGTGGGCGCGGG
GCATGACCATTGTGGCCGCACTTATGACTGTCTTCTTTATCATGCAACTCGTAGGACAGGTGCCGGCAGC
GCTCTGGGTCATTTTCGGCGAGGACCGCTTTCGCTGGAGCGCGACGATGAGCGGCCTGTCGCTTGCGGTA
TTCGGAATCTTGCACGCCCTCGCTCAAGCCTTCGTCACTGGTCCCGCCACCAAACGTTTCGGCGAGAAGC
AGGCCATTATCGCCGGCATGGCGGCCGACGCGCTGGGCTACGTCTTGCTGGCGTTCGCGACGCGAGGCTG
GATGGCCTTCCCCATTATGATTCTTCTCGCTTCCGGCGGCATCGGGATGCCCGCGTTGCAGGCCATGCTG
TCCAGGCAGGTAGATGACGACCATCAGGGACAGCTTCAAGGATCGCTCGCGGCTCTTACCAGCCTAACTT
CGATCACTGGACCGCTGATCGTCACGGCGATTTATGCCGCCTCGGCGAGCACATGGAACGGGTTGGCATG
GATTGTAGGCGCCGCCCTATACCTTGTCTGCCTCCCCGCGTTGCGTCGCGGTGCATGGAGCCGGGCCACC
TCGACCTGAGACAATTGTCCAGATAAAAAAAATCCTTAGCTTTCGCTAAGGATGATTTCTTTATTGTAAT
TCATTAAGCATTCTGCCGACATGGAAGCCATCACAAACGGCATGATGAACCTGAATCGCCAGCGGCATCA
GCACCTTGTCGCCTTGCGTATAATATTTGCCCATGGTGAAAACGGGGGCGAAGAAGTTGTCCATATTGGC
CACGTTTAAATCAAAACTGGTGAAACTCACCCAGGGATTGGCTGAGACGAAAAACATATTCTCAATAAAC
CCTTTAGGGAAATAGGCCAGGTTTTCACCGTAACACGCCACATCTTGCGAATATATGTGTAGAAACTGCC
GGAAATCGTCGTGGTATTCACTCCAGAGCGATGAAAACGTTTCAGTTTGCTCATGGAAAACGGTGTAACA
AGGGTGAACACTATCCCATATCACCAGCTCACCGTCTTTCATTGCCATACGAAATTCCGGATGAGCATTC
ATCAGGCGGGCAAGAATGTGAATAAAGGCCGGATAAAACTTGTGCTTATTTTTCTTTACGGTCTTTAAAA
AGGCCGTAATATCCAGCTGAACGGTCTGGTTATAGGTACATTGAGCAACTGACTGAAATGCCTCAAAATG
TTCTTTACGATGCCATTGGGATATATCAACGGTGGTATATCCAGTGATTTTTTTCTCCATTTTAGCTTCC
TTAGCTCCTGAAAATCTCGATAACTCAAAAAATACGCCCGGTAGTGATCTTATTTCATTATGGTGAAAGT
TGGAACCTCTTACGTGCCGATCAACGTCTCATTTTCGCCAGACCCTTGTCATTTAAATCGTAATTATTGG
GGACCCCTGGATTCTCACCAATAAAAAACGCCCGGCGGCAACCGAGCGTTCTGAACAAATCCAGATGGAG
TTCTGAGGTCATTACTGGATCTATCAACAGGAGTCCAAGACTAGTCTTTTCCGCTGCATAACCCTGCTTC
GGGGTCATTATAGCGATTTTTTCGGTATATCCATCCTTTTTCGCACGATATACAGGATTTTGCCAAAGGG
TTCGTGTAGACTTTCCTTGGTGTATCCAACGGCGTCAGCCGGGCAGGATAGGTGAAGTAGGCCCACCCGC
GAGCGGGTGTTCCTTCTTCACTGTCCCTTATTCGCACCTGGCGGTGCTCAACGGGAATCCTGCTCTGCGA
GGCTGGCCGTAGGCCGGCCGCGATGCAGGTGGCTGCTGAACCCCCAGCCGGAACTGACCCCACAAGGCCC
TAGCGTTTGCAATGCACCAGGTCATCATTGACCCAGGCGTGTTCCACCAGGCCGCTGCCTCGCAACTCTT
CGCAGGCTTCGCCAACCTGCTCGCGCCACTTCTTCACGCGGGTGGAATCCGATCCGCACATGAGGCGGAA
GGTTTCCAGCTTGAGCGGGTACGGCTCCCGGTGCGAGCTGAAATAGTCGAACATCCGTCGGGCCGTCGGC
GACAGCTTGCGGTACTTCTCCCATATGAATTTCGTGTAGTGGTCGCCAGCAAACAGCACGACGATTTCCT
CGTCGATCAGGACCTGGCAACGGGACGTTTTCTTGCCACGGTCCAGGACGCGGAAGCGGTGCAGCAGCGA
CACCGATTCCAGGTGCCCAACGCGGTCGGACGTGAAGCCCATCGCCGTCGCCTGTAGGCGCGACAGGCAT
TCCTCGGCCTTCGTGTAATACCGGCCATTGATCGACCAGCCCAGGTCCTGGCAAAGCTCGTAGAACGTGA
AGGTGATCGGCTCGCCGATAGGGGTGCGCTTCGCGTACTCCAACACCTGCTGCCACACCAGTTCGTCATC
GTCGGCCCGCAGCTCGACGCCGGTGTAGGTGATCTTCACGTCCTTGTTGACGTGGAAAATGACCTTGTTT
TGCAGCGCCTCGCGCGGGATTTTCTTGTTGCGCGTGGTGAACAGGGCAGAGCGGGCCGTGTCGTTTGGCA
TCGCTCGCATCGTGTCCGGCCACGGCGCAATATCGAACAAGGAAAGCTGCATTTCCTTGATCTGCTGCTT
CGTGTGTTTCAGCAACGCGGCCTGCTTGGCTTCGCTGACCTGTTTTGCCAGGTCCTCGCCGGCGGTTTTT
CGCTTCTTGGTCGTCATAGTTCCTCGCGTGTCGATGGTCATCGACTTCGCCAAACCTGCCGCCTCCTGTT
CGAGACGACGCGAACGCTCCACGGCGGCCGATGGCGCGGGCAGGGCAGGGGGAGCCAGTTGCACGCTGTC
GCGCTCGATCTTGGCCGTAGCTTGCTGGACTATCGAGCCGACGGACTGGAAGGTTTCGCGGGGCGCACGC
ATGACGGTGCGGCTTGCGATGGTTTCGGCATCCTCGGCGGAAAACCCCGCGTCGATCAGTTCTTGCCTGT
ATGCCTTCCGGTCAAACGTCCGATTCATTCACCCTCCTTGCGGGATTGCCCCGGAATTAATTCCCCGGAT
CGATCCGTCGATCTTGATCCCCTGCGCCATCAGATCCTTGGCGGCAAGAAAGCCATCCAGTTTACTTTGC
AGGGCTTCCCAACCTTACCAGAGGGCGCCCCAGCTGGCAATTCCGGTTCGCTTGCTGTCCATAAAACCGC
CCAGTCTAGCTATCGCCATGTAAGCCCACTGCAAGCTACCTGCTTTCTCTTTGCGCTTGCGTTTTCCCTT
GTCCAGATAGCCCAGTAGCTGACATTCATCCGGGGTCAGCACCGTTTCTGCGGACTGGCTTTCTACGTGG
CTGCCATTTTTGGGGTGAGGCCGTTCGCGGCCGAGGGGCGCAGCCCCTGGGGGGATGGGAGGCCCGCGTT
AGCGGGCCGGGAGGGTTCGAGAAGGGGGGGCACCCCCCTTCGGCGTGCGCGGTCACGCGCACAGGGCGCA
GCCCTGGTTAAAAACAAGGTTTATAAATATTGGTTTAAAAGCAGGTTAAAAGACAGGTTAGCGGTGGCCG
AAAAACGGGCGGAAACCCTTGCAAATGCTGGATTTTCTGCCTGTGGACAGCCCCTCAAATGTCAATAGGT
GCGCCCCTCATCTGTCAGCACTCTGCCCCTCAAGTGTCAAGGATCGCGCCCCTCATCTGTCAGTAGTCGC
GCCCCTCAAGTGTCAATACCGCAGGGCACTTATCCCCAGGCTTGTCCACATCATCTGTGGGAAACTCGCG
TAAAATCAGGCGTTTTCGCCGATTTGCGAGGCTGGCCAGCTCCACGTCGCCGGCCGAAATCGAGCCTGCC
CCTCATCTGTCAACGCCGCGCCGGGTGAGTCGGCCCCTCAAGTGTCAACGTCCGCCCCTCATCTGTCAGT
GAGGGCCAAGTTTTCCGCGAGGTATCCACAACGCCGGCGGCCCTACATGGCTCTGCTGTAGTGAGTGGGT
TGCGCTCCGGCAGCGGTCCTGATCCCCCGCAGAAAAAAAGGATCTCAAGAAGATCCTTTGATCTTTTCTA
CGGCGCGCCCAATACCATTGTTCATTCCACGGACAAAAACAGAGAAAGGAAACGACAGAGGCCAAAAAGC
CTCGCTTTCAGCACCTGTCGTTTCCTTTCTTTTCAGAGGGTATTTTAAATAAAAACATTAAGTTATGACG
AAGAAGAACGGAAACGCCTTAAACCGAAAATTTTCATAAATAGCGAAAACCCGCGAGGTCGCCGCCCCGT
AACCTGTCGGATCACCGGAAAGGACCCGTAAAGTGATAATGATTATCATCTACATATCACAACGTGCGTG
GATTACGATTTTCTAGGGCGGCGGATTTGTCCTACTCAGGAGAGCGTTCACCGACAAACAACAGATAAAA
CGAAAGGCCCAGTCTTTCGACTGAGCCTTTCGTTTTATTTGATGCCT
